>Addgene plasmid #199003 | pGL0_102 [pAgTEF1] | addgene full sequence | sequence record 401254 | Addgene NGS Result
TAGCGTGCGAACAGCACGCTATTGTTGTATCATTACTCGCATCCATTCTCAGGCTGTCTCGTCTCGTCTC
CGAGGTCTCAGGAGAGCTTGCCTCGTCCCCGCCGGGTCACCCGGCCAGCGACATGGAGGCCCAGAATACC
CTCCTTGACAGTCTTGACGTGCGCAGCTCAGGGGCATGATGTGACTGTCGCCCGTACATTTAGCCCATAC
ATCCCCATGTATAATCATTTGCATCCATACATTTTGATGGCCGCACGGCGCGAAGCAAAAATTACGGCTC
CTCGCTCCAGACCTGCGAGCAGGGAAACGCTCCCCTCACAGACGCGTTGAATTGTCCCCACGCCGCGCCC
CTGTAGAGAAATATAAAAGGTTAGGATTTGCCACTGAGGTTCTTCTTTCATATACTTCCTTTTAAAATCT
TGCTAGGATACAGTTCTCACATCACATCCGAACATAAACAAAAAATGTGAGACCACCCCAGGATACATAG
ATTACCACAACTCCGAGCCCTTCCACCTAGCGTGCTAACCACGCACGCTATTGTTGTATCCCATATAATG
CAATCGTAGTCTACCTGACTGTACTTAGAAATGTGGCTTCGCCTTTGCCCACGCACCTGATCGCTCCTCG
TTTGCTTTTAAGGACCGGACGAACCACAGAGCATTAGAAGGCTAGGTGGAGGCTCAGTGATGATAAGTCT
GCGATGGTGGATGCATGTGTCATGGTCATAGCTGTTTCCTGTGTGAAATTGTTATCCGCTCAGAGGGCAC
AATCCTATTCCGCGCTATCCGACAATCTCCAAGACATTAGGTGGAGTTCAGTTCGGCGTATGGCATATGT
CGCTGGAAAGAACATGTGAGCAAAAGGCCAGCAAAAGGCCAGGAACCGTAAAAAGGCCGCGTTGCTGGCG
TTTTTCCATAGGCTCCGCCCCCCTGACGAGCATCACAAAAATCGACGCTCAAGTCAGAGGTGGCGAAACC
CGACAGGACTATAAAGATACCAGGCGTTTCCCCCTGGAAGCTCCCTCGTGCGCTCTCCTGTTCCGACCCT
GCCGCTTACCGGATACCTGTCCGCCTTTCTCCCTTCGGGAAGCGTGGCGCTTTCTCATAGCTCACGCTGT
AGGTATCTCAGTTCGGTGTAGGTCGTTCGCTCCAAGCTGGGCTGTGTGCACGAACCCCCCGTTCAGCCCG
ACCGCTGCGCCTTATCCGGTAACTATCGTCTTGAGTCCAACCCGGTAAGACACGACTTATCGCCACTGGC
AGCAGCCACTGGTAACAGGATTAGCAGAGCGAGGTATGTAGGCGGTGCTACAGAGTTCTTGAAGTGGTGG
CCTAACTACGGCTACACTAGAAGAACAGTATTTGGTATCTGCGCTCTGCTGAAGCCAGTTACCTTCGGAA
AAAGAGTTGGTAGCTCTTGATCCGGCAAACAAACCACCGCTGGTAGCGGTGGTTTTTTTGTTTGCAAGCA
GCAGATTACGCGCAGAAAAAAAGGATCTCAAGAAGATCCTTTGATCTTTTCTACGGGGTCTGACGCTCTA
TTCAACAAAGCCGCCGTCCCGTCAAGTCAGCGTAAATGGGTAGGGGGCTTCAAATCGTCCCCCCATACGA
TATAAGTTGTTACTAGTGCTTGGATTCTCACCAATAAAAAACGCCCGGCGGCAACCGAGCGTTCTGAACA
AATCCAGATGGAGTTCTGAGGTCATTACTGGATCTATCAACAGGAGTCCAAGCGAGCTCGATATCAAATT
ACGCCCCGCCCTGCCACTCATCGCAGTACTGTTGTAATTCATTAAGCATTCTGCCGACATGGAAGCCATC
ACAAACGGCATGATGAACCTGAATCGCCAGCGGCATCAGCACCTTGTCGCCTTGCGTATAATATTTGCCC
ATGGTGAAAACGGGGGCGAAGAAGTTGTCCATATTGGCCACGTTTAAATCAAAACTGGTGAAACTCACCC
AGGGATTGGCTGAGACGAAAAACATATTCTCAATAAACCCTTTAGGGAAATAGGCCAGGTTTTCACCGTA
ACACGCCACATCTTGCGAATATATGTGTAGAAACTGCCGGAAATCGTCGTGGTATTCACTCCAGAGCGAT
GAAAACGTTTCAGTTTGCTCATGGAAAACGGTGTAACAAGGGTGAACACTATCCCATATCACCAGCTCAC
CGTCTTTCATTGCCATACGAAATTCCGGATGAGCATTCATCAGGCGGGCAAGAATGTGAATAAAGGCCGG
ATAAAACTTGTGCTTATTTTTCTTTACGGTCTTTAAAAAGGCCGTAATATCCAGCTGAACGGTCTGGTTA
TAGGTACATTGAGCAACTGACTGAAATGCCTCAAAATGTTCTTTACGATGCCATTGGGATATATCAACGG
TGGTATATCCAGTGATTTTTTTCTCCATTTTAGCTTCCTTAGCTCCTGAAAATCTCGATAACTCAAAAAA
TACGCCCGGTAGTGATCTTATTTCATTATGGTGAAAGTTGGAACCTCTTACGTGCCGATCAACGTCTCAT
TGATACCTGAAACAAAACCCATCGTACGGCCAAGGAAGTCTCCAATAACTGTGATCCACCACAAGCGCCA
GGGTTTTCCCAGTCACGACGTTGTAAAACGACGGCCAGTCATGCATAATCCGCACGCATCTGGAATAAGG
AAGTGCCATTCCGCCTGACCT
Features (pLannotate 1.2.2; 7 found; start..end, strand, type, name):
    120..461     +  promoter       TEF promoter: Ashbya gossypii TEF promoter
    747..762     -  protein_bind   lac operator (fragment): The lac repressor binds to the lac operator to inhibit transcription in E. coli. This inhibition can be relieved by adding lactose or isopropyl-β-D-thiogalactopyranoside (IPTG). lac repressor encoded by lacI
    913..1501    -  rep_origin     ori: high-copy-number ColE1/pMB1/pBR322/pUC origin of replication
   1634..1728    -  terminator     lambda t0 terminator: transcription terminator from phage lambda
   1752..2408    -  CDS            cat: CAT_ECOLX - Experimental evidence at protein level: Swiss-Prot protein existence level 1. This enzyme is an effector of chloramphenicol resistance in bacteria. From Escherichia coli. This protein is used as a marker in many commonly used cloning vectors, such as pACYC184.
   2409..2511    -  promoter       cat promoter: promoter of the E. coli cat gene encoding chloramphenicol acetyltransferase
   2586..2629    -  CDS            lacZα (fragment): LacZα fragment of β-galactosidase; lacZ fragment
