[The description below was written by a language model from this plasmid's Addgene catalogue record and pLannotate feature annotations shown in this document.]
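Description:
pGL0_102 [pAgTEF1] is a small (about 2.7 kb) synthetic-biology part plasmid built on the pGLDV_17 backbone and catalogued as a "Level 0 part", meaning a storage vector that holds a single basic genetic element for use in hierarchical modular assembly. It is maintained in E. coli at high copy through a ColE1/pMB1/pUC-type origin of replication. Selection is with chloramphenicol, conferred by a cat (chloramphenicol acetyltransferase) gene driven by its native cat promoter and followed by the phage lambda t0 terminator. Short residual fragments of lacZα and the lac operator are also annotated. These are probably leftovers of a cloning or screening cassette in the parental vector, and they do not form a functional reporter here.

The payload is the TEF promoter from the filamentous fungus Ashbya gossypii, annotated as a roughly 340 bp element. This promoter is widely used as a strong constitutive promoter in yeast and other fungi, most often to drive selectable marker genes. The plasmid carries no downstream coding sequence, terminator or yeast replication or selection elements, so it serves as a source of the promoter part, not as an expression vector. The record notes that a portion of the plasmid derives from a previously published yeast modular cloning toolkit, which fits the part-based format. It does not state the cloning method, and no flanking assembly sites or overhangs are annotated in the feature table. The plasmid belongs to a collection deposited with work on high-throughput identification of functional origins of replication in non-model bacteria, where such parts would be combined into higher-level constructs.
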