Addgene plasmid #199003: pGL0_102 [pAgTEF1]
Purpose: Level 0 part
Depositing lab: Charlie Gilbert & Nili Ostrov & Cultivarium Tools. Depositing organization: Cultivarium, Convergent Research. Publication: A scalable framework for high-throughput identification of functional origins of replication in non-model bacteria. Gilbert C, Brumwell SL, Crits-Christoph A, Kang SC, Martin-Moldes Z, Alsharif W, Esmurria A, Nguyen M-A, Lee HH, Ostrov N. bioRxiv 2023.05.19.541510 10.1101/2023.05.19.541510.
Backbone
  Vector backbone: pGLDV_17
  Vector type: Synthetic Biology
Growth in bacteria
  Bacterial resistance: Chloramphenicol, 25 μg/mL
  Growth temperature: 37°C
  Growth strain: E. coli Zymo 10B
  Copy number: High Copy
Gene/Insert
  Gene/Insert name: pAgTEF1
  Species: Ashbya gossypii
  Cloning method: Unknown
Resource information
  A portion of this plasmid was derived from a plasmid made by: John Dueber (Lee et al. 2015 https://doi.org/10.1021/sb500366v)
Terms and licenses: Academic/Nonprofit Terms; Industry Terms: Not Available to Industry
How to cite: pGL0_102 [pAgTEF1] was a gift from Charlie Gilbert & Nili Ostrov & Cultivarium Tools (Addgene plasmid # 199003 ; http://n2t.net/addgene:199003 ; RRID:Addgene_199003)
